>Addgene plasmid #164934 | LentiCRISPRv2 EGFP sgRNA4 | addgene full sequence | sequence record 333744 | Addgene NGS Result
GTCGACGGATCGGGAGATCTCCCGATCCCCTATGGTGCACTCTCAGTACAATCTGCTCTGATGCCGCATA
GTTAAGCCAGTATCTGCTCCCTGCTTGTGTGTTGGAGGTCGCTGAGTAGTGCGCGAGCAAAATTTAAGCT
ACAACAAGGCAAGGCTTGACCGACAATTGCATGAAGAATCTGCTTAGGGTTAGGCGTTTTGCGCTGCTTC
GCGATGTACGGGCCAGATATACGCGTTGACATTGATTATTGACTAGTTATTAATAGTAATCAATTACGGG
GTCATTAGTTCATAGCCCATATATGGAGTTCCGCGTTACATAACTTACGGTAAATGGCCCGCCTGGCTGA
CCGCCCAACGACCCCCGCCCATTGACGTCAATAATGACGTATGTTCCCATAGTAACGCCAATAGGGACTT
TCCATTGACGTCAATGGGTGGAGTATTTACGGTAAACTGCCCACTTGGCAGTACATCAAGTGTATCATAT
GCCAAGTACGCCCCCTATTGACGTCAATGACGGTAAATGGCCCGCCTGGCATTATGCCCAGTACATGACC
TTATGGGACTTTCCTACTTGGCAGTACATCTACGTATTAGTCATCGCTATTACCATGGTGATGCGGTTTT
GGCAGTACATCAATGGGCGTGGATAGCGGTTTGACTCACGGGGATTTCCAAGTCTCCACCCCATTGACGT
CAATGGGAGTTTGTTTTGGCACCAAAATCAACGGGACTTTCCAAAATGTCGTAACAACTCCGCCCCATTG
ACGCAAATGGGCGGTAGGCGTGTACGGTGGGAGGTCTATATAAGCAGCGCGTTTTGCCTGTACTGGGTCT
CTCTGGTTAGACCAGATCTGAGCCTGGGAGCTCTCTGGCTAACTAGGGAACCCACTGCTTAAGCCTCAAT
AAAGCTTGCCTTGAGTGCTTCAAGTAGTGTGTGCCCGTCTGTTGTGTGACTCTGGTAACTAGAGATCCCT
CAGACCCTTTTAGTCAGTGTGGAAAATCTCTAGCAGTGGCGCCCGAACAGGGACTTGAAAGCGAAAGGGA
AACCAGAGGAGCTCTCTCGACGCAGGACTCGGCTTGCTGAAGCGCGCACGGCAAGAGGCGAGGGGCGGCG
ACTGGTGAGTACGCCAAAAATTTTGACTAGCGGAGGCTAGAAGGAGAGAGATGGGTGCGAGAGCGTCAGT
ATTAAGCGGGGGAGAATTAGATCGCGATGGGAAAAAATTCGGTTAAGGCCAGGGGGAAAGAAAAAATATA
AATTAAAACATATAGTATGGGCAAGCAGGGAGCTAGAACGATTCGCAGTTAATCCTGGCCTGTTAGAAAC
ATCAGAAGGCTGTAGACAAATACTGGGACAGCTACAACCATCCCTTCAGACAGGATCAGAAGAACTTAGA
TCATTATATAATACAGTAGCAACCCTCTATTGTGTGCATCAAAGGATAGAGATAAAAGACACCAAGGAAG
CTTTAGACAAGATAGAGGAAGAGCAAAACAAAAGTAAGACCACCGCACAGCAAGCGGCCGCTGATCTTCA
GACCTGGAGGAGGAGATATGAGGGACAATTGGAGAAGTGAATTATATAAATATAAAGTAGTAAAAATTGA
ACCATTAGGAGTAGCACCCACCAAGGCAAAGAGAAGAGTGGTGCAGAGAGAAAAAAGAGCAGTGGGAATA
GGAGCTTTGTTCCTTGGGTTCTTGGGAGCAGCAGGAAGCACTATGGGCGCAGCGTCAATGACGCTGACGG
TACAGGCCAGACAATTATTGTCTGGTATAGTGCAGCAGCAGAACAATTTGCTGAGGGCTATTGAGGCGCA
ACAGCATCTGTTGCAACTCACAGTCTGGGGCATCAAGCAGCTCCAGGCAAGAATCCTGGCTGTGGAAAGA
TACCTAAAGGATCAACAGCTCCTGGGGATTTGGGGTTGCTCTGGAAAACTCATTTGCACCACTGCTGTGC
CTTGGAATGCTAGTTGGAGTAATAAATCTCTGGAACAGATTTGGAATCACACGACCTGGATGGAGTGGGA
CAGAGAAATTAACAATTACACAAGCTTAATACACTCCTTAATTGAAGAATCGCAAAACCAGCAAGAAAAG
AATGAACAAGAATTATTGGAATTAGATAAATGGGCAAGTTTGTGGAATTGGTTTAACATAACAAATTGGC
TGTGGTATATAAAATTATTCATAATGATAGTAGGAGGCTTGGTAGGTTTAAGAATAGTTTTTGCTGTACT
TTCTATAGTGAATAGAGTTAGGCAGGGATATTCACCATTATCGTTTCAGACCCACCTCCCAACCCCGAGG
GGACCCGACAGGCCCGAAGGAATAGAAGAAGAAGGTGGAGAGAGAGACAGAGACAGATCCATTCGATTAG
TGAACGGATCGGCACTGCGTGCGCCAATTCTGCAGACAAATGGCAGTATTCATCCACAATTTTAAAAGAA
AAGGGGGGATTGGGGGGTACAGTGCAGGGGAAAGAATAGTAGACATAATAGCAACAGACATACAAACTAA
AGAATTACAAAAACAAATTACAAAAATTCAAAATTTTCGGGTTTATTACAGGGACAGCAGAGATCCAGTT
TGGTTAATTAAGGTACCGAGGGCCTATTTCCCATGATTCCTTCATATTTGCATATACGATACAAGGCTGT
TAGAGAGATAATTAGAATTAATTTGACTGTAAACACAAAGATATTAGTACAAAATACGTGACGTAGAAAG
TAATAATTTCTTGGGTAGTTTGCAGTTTTAAAATTATGTTTTAAAATGGACTATCATATGCTTACCGTAA
CTTGAAAGTATTTCGATTTCTTGGCTTTATATATCTTGTGGAAAGGACGAAACACCGGGAGCGCACCATC
TTCTTCAGTTTTAGAGCTAGAAATAGCAAGTTAAAATAAGGCTAGTCCGTTATCAACTTGAAAAAGTGGC
ACCGAGTCGGTGCTTTTTTGAATTCGCTAGCTAGGTCTTGAAAGGAGTGGGAATTGGCTCCGGTGCCCGT
CAGTGGGCAGAGCGCACATCGCCCACAGTCCCCGAGAAGTTGGGGGGAGGGGTCGGCAATTGATCCGGTG
CCTAGAGAAGGTGGCGCGGGGTAAACTGGGAAAGTGATGTCGTGTACTGGCTCCGCCTTTTTCCCGAGGG
TGGGGGAGAACCGTATATAAGTGCAGTAGTCGCCGTGAACGTTCTTTTTCGCAACGGGTTTGCCGCCAGA
ACACAGGACCGGTTCTAGAGCGCTGCCACCATGGACAAGAAGTACAGCATCGGCCTGGACATCGGCACCA
ACTCTGTGGGCTGGGCCGTGATCACCGACGAGTACAAGGTGCCCAGCAAGAAATTCAAGGTGCTGGGCAA
CACCGACCGGCACAGCATCAAGAAGAACCTGATCGGAGCCCTGCTGTTCGACAGCGGCGAAACAGCCGAG
GCCACCCGGCTGAAGAGAACCGCCAGAAGAAGATACACCAGACGGAAGAACCGGATCTGCTATCTGCAAG
AGATCTTCAGCAACGAGATGGCCAAGGTGGACGACAGCTTCTTCCACAGACTGGAAGAGTCCTTCCTGGT
GGAAGAGGATAAGAAGCACGAGCGGCACCCCATCTTCGGCAACATCGTGGACGAGGTGGCCTACCACGAG
AAGTACCCCACCATCTACCACCTGAGAAAGAAACTGGTGGACAGCACCGACAAGGCCGACCTGCGGCTGA
TCTATCTGGCCCTGGCCCACATGATCAAGTTCCGGGGCCACTTCCTGATCGAGGGCGACCTGAACCCCGA
CAACAGCGACGTGGACAAGCTGTTCATCCAGCTGGTGCAGACCTACAACCAGCTGTTCGAGGAAAACCCC
ATCAACGCCAGCGGCGTGGACGCCAAGGCCATCCTGTCTGCCAGACTGAGCAAGAGCAGACGGCTGGAAA
ATCTGATCGCCCAGCTGCCCGGCGAGAAGAAGAATGGCCTGTTCGGAAACCTGATTGCCCTGAGCCTGGG
CCTGACCCCCAACTTCAAGAGCAACTTCGACCTGGCCGAGGATGCCAAACTGCAGCTGAGCAAGGACACC
TACGACGACGACCTGGACAACCTGCTGGCCCAGATCGGCGACCAGTACGCCGACCTGTTTCTGGCCGCCA
AGAACCTGTCCGACGCCATCCTGCTGAGCGACATCCTGAGAGTGAACACCGAGATCACCAAGGCCCCCCT
GAGCGCCTCTATGATCAAGAGATACGACGAGCACCACCAGGACCTGACCCTGCTGAAAGCTCTCGTGCGG
CAGCAGCTGCCTGAGAAGTACAAAGAGATTTTCTTCGACCAGAGCAAGAACGGCTACGCCGGCTACATTG
ACGGCGGAGCCAGCCAGGAAGAGTTCTACAAGTTCATCAAGCCCATCCTGGAAAAGATGGACGGCACCGA
GGAACTGCTCGTGAAGCTGAACAGAGAGGACCTGCTGCGGAAGCAGCGGACCTTCGACAACGGCAGCATC
CCCCACCAGATCCACCTGGGAGAGCTGCACGCCATTCTGCGGCGGCAGGAAGATTTTTACCCATTCCTGA
AGGACAACCGGGAAAAGATCGAGAAGATCCTGACCTTCCGCATCCCCTACTACGTGGGCCCTCTGGCCAG
GGGAAACAGCAGATTCGCCTGGATGACCAGAAAGAGCGAGGAAACCATCACCCCCTGGAACTTCGAGGAA
GTGGTGGACAAGGGCGCTTCCGCCCAGAGCTTCATCGAGCGGATGACCAACTTCGATAAGAACCTGCCCA
ACGAGAAGGTGCTGCCCAAGCACAGCCTGCTGTACGAGTACTTCACCGTGTATAACGAGCTGACCAAAGT
GAAATACGTGACCGAGGGAATGAGAAAGCCCGCCTTCCTGAGCGGCGAGCAGAAAAAGGCCATCGTGGAC
CTGCTGTTCAAGACCAACCGGAAAGTGACCGTGAAGCAGCTGAAAGAGGACTACTTCAAGAAAATCGAGT
GCTTCGACTCCGTGGAAATCTCCGGCGTGGAAGATCGGTTCAACGCCTCCCTGGGCACATACCACGATCT
GCTGAAAATTATCAAGGACAAGGACTTCCTGGACAATGAGGAAAACGAGGACATTCTGGAAGATATCGTG
CTGACCCTGACACTGTTTGAGGACAGAGAGATGATCGAGGAACGGCTGAAAACCTATGCCCACCTGTTCG
ACGACAAAGTGATGAAGCAGCTGAAGCGGCGGAGATACACCGGCTGGGGCAGGCTGAGCCGGAAGCTGAT
CAACGGCATCCGGGACAAGCAGTCCGGCAAGACAATCCTGGATTTCCTGAAGTCCGACGGCTTCGCCAAC
AGAAACTTCATGCAGCTGATCCACGACGACAGCCTGACCTTTAAAGAGGACATCCAGAAAGCCCAGGTGT
CCGGCCAGGGCGATAGCCTGCACGAGCACATTGCCAATCTGGCCGGCAGCCCCGCCATTAAGAAGGGCAT
CCTGCAGACAGTGAAGGTGGTGGACGAGCTCGTGAAAGTGATGGGCCGGCACAAGCCCGAGAACATCGTG
ATCGAAATGGCCAGAGAGAACCAGACCACCCAGAAGGGACAGAAGAACAGCCGCGAGAGAATGAAGCGGA
TCGAAGAGGGCATCAAAGAGCTGGGCAGCCAGATCCTGAAAGAACACCCCGTGGAAAACACCCAGCTGCA
GAACGAGAAGCTGTACCTGTACTACCTGCAGAATGGGCGGGATATGTACGTGGACCAGGAACTGGACATC
AACCGGCTGTCCGACTACGATGTGGACCATATCGTGCCTCAGAGCTTTCTGAAGGACGACTCCATCGACA
ACAAGGTGCTGACCAGAAGCGACAAGAACCGGGGCAAGAGCGACAACGTGCCCTCCGAAGAGGTCGTGAA
GAAGATGAAGAACTACTGGCGGCAGCTGCTGAACGCCAAGCTGATTACCCAGAGAAAGTTCGACAATCTG
ACCAAGGCCGAGAGAGGCGGCCTGAGCGAACTGGATAAGGCCGGCTTCATCAAGAGACAGCTGGTGGAAA
CCCGGCAGATCACAAAGCACGTGGCACAGATCCTGGACTCCCGGATGAACACTAAGTACGACGAGAATGA
CAAGCTGATCCGGGAAGTGAAAGTGATCACCCTGAAGTCCAAGCTGGTGTCCGATTTCCGGAAGGATTTC
CAGTTTTACAAAGTGCGCGAGATCAACAACTACCACCACGCCCACGACGCCTACCTGAACGCCGTCGTGG
GAACCGCCCTGATCAAAAAGTACCCTAAGCTGGAAAGCGAGTTCGTGTACGGCGACTACAAGGTGTACGA
CGTGCGGAAGATGATCGCCAAGAGCGAGCAGGAAATCGGCAAGGCTACCGCCAAGTACTTCTTCTACAGC
AACATCATGAACTTTTTCAAGACCGAGATTACCCTGGCCAACGGCGAGATCCGGAAGCGGCCTCTGATCG
AGACAAACGGCGAAACCGGGGAGATCGTGTGGGATAAGGGCCGGGATTTTGCCACCGTGCGGAAAGTGCT
GAGCATGCCCCAAGTGAATATCGTGAAAAAGACCGAGGTGCAGACAGGCGGCTTCAGCAAAGAGTCTATC
CTGCCCAAGAGGAACAGCGATAAGCTGATCGCCAGAAAGAAGGACTGGGACCCTAAGAAGTACGGCGGCT
TCGACAGCCCCACCGTGGCCTATTCTGTGCTGGTGGTGGCCAAAGTGGAAAAGGGCAAGTCCAAGAAACT
GAAGAGTGTGAAAGAGCTGCTGGGGATCACCATCATGGAAAGAAGCAGCTTCGAGAAGAATCCCATCGAC
TTTCTGGAAGCCAAGGGCTACAAAGAAGTGAAAAAGGACCTGATCATCAAGCTGCCTAAGTACTCCCTGT
TCGAGCTGGAAAACGGCCGGAAGAGAATGCTGGCCTCTGCCGGCGAACTGCAGAAGGGAAACGAACTGGC
CCTGCCCTCCAAATATGTGAACTTCCTGTACCTGGCCAGCCACTATGAGAAGCTGAAGGGCTCCCCCGAG
GATAATGAGCAGAAACAGCTGTTTGTGGAACAGCACAAGCACTACCTGGACGAGATCATCGAGCAGATCA
GCGAGTTCTCCAAGAGAGTGATCCTGGCCGACGCTAATCTGGACAAAGTGCTGTCCGCCTACAACAAGCA
CCGGGATAAGCCCATCAGAGAGCAGGCCGAGAATATCATCCACCTGTTTACCCTGACCAATCTGGGAGCC
CCTGCCGCCTTCAAGTACTTTGACACCACCATCGACCGGAAGAGGTACACCAGCACCAAAGAGGTGCTGG
ACGCCACCCTGATCCACCAGAGCATCACCGGCCTGTACGAGACACGGATCGACCTGTCTCAGCTGGGAGG
CGACAAGCGACCTGCCGCCACAAAGAAGGCTGGACAGGCTAAGAAGAAGAAAGATTACAAAGACGATGAC
GATAAGGGATCCGGCGCAACAAACTTCTCTCTGCTGAAACAAGCCGGAGATGTCGAAGAGAATCCTGGAC
CGACCGAGTACAAGCCCACGGTGCGCCTCGCCACCCGCGACGACGTCCCCAGGGCCGTACGCACCCTCGC
CGCCGCGTTCGCCGACTACCCCGCCACGCGCCACACCGTCGATCCGGACCGCCACATCGAGCGGGTCACC
GAGCTGCAAGAACTCTTCCTCACGCGCGTCGGGCTCGACATCGGCAAGGTGTGGGTCGCGGACGACGGCG
CCGCGGTGGCGGTCTGGACCACGCCGGAGAGCGTCGAAGCGGGGGCGGTGTTCGCCGAGATCGGCCCGCG
CATGGCCGAGTTGAGCGGTTCCCGGCTGGCCGCGCAGCAACAGATGGAAGGCCTCCTGGCGCCGCACCGG
CCCAAGGAGCCCGCGTGGTTCCTGGCCACCGTCGGAGTCTCGCCCGACCACCAGGGCAAGGGTCTGGGCA
GCGCCGTCGTGCTCCCCGGAGTGGAGGCGGCCGAGCGCGCCGGGGTGCCCGCCTTCCTGGAGACCTCCGC
GCCCCGCAACCTCCCCTTCTACGAGCGGCTCGGCTTCACCGTCACCGCCGACGTCGAGGTGCCCGAAGGA
CCGCGCACCTGGTGCATGACCCGCAAGCCCGGTGCCTGAACGCGTTAAGTCGACAATCAACCTCTGGATT
ACAAAATTTGTGAAAGATTGACTGGTATTCTTAACTATGTTGCTCCTTTTACGCTATGTGGATACGCTGC
TTTAATGCCTTTGTATCATGCTATTGCTTCCCGTATGGCTTTCATTTTCTCCTCCTTGTATAAATCCTGG
TTGCTGTCTCTTTATGAGGAGTTGTGGCCCGTTGTCAGGCAACGTGGCGTGGTGTGCACTGTGTTTGCTG
ACGCAACCCCCACTGGTTGGGGCATTGCCACCACCTGTCAGCTCCTTTCCGGGACTTTCGCTTTCCCCCT
CCCTATTGCCACGGCGGAACTCATCGCCGCCTGCCTTGCCCGCTGCTGGACAGGGGCTCGGCTGTTGGGC
ACTGACAATTCCGTGGTGTTGTCGGGGAAATCATCGTCCTTTCCTTGGCTGCTCGCCTGTGTTGCCACCT
GGATTCTGCGCGGGACGTCCTTCTGCTACGTCCCTTCGGCCCTCAATCCAGCGGACCTTCCTTCCCGCGG
CCTGCTGCCGGCTCTGCGGCCTCTTCCGCGTCTTCGCCTTCGCCCTCAGACGAGTCGGATCTCCCTTTGG
GCCGCCTCCCCGCGTCGACTTTAAGACCAATGACTTACAAGGCAGCTGTAGATCTTAGCCACTTTTTAAA
AGAAAAGGGGGGACTGGAAGGGCTAATTCACTCCCAACGAAGACAAGATCTGCTTTTTGCTTGTACTGGG
TCTCTCTGGTTAGACCAGATCTGAGCCTGGGAGCTCTCTGGCTAACTAGGGAACCCACTGCTTAAGCCTC
AATAAAGCTTGCCTTGAGTGCTTCAAGTAGTGTGTGCCCGTCTGTTGTGTGACTCTGGTAACTAGAGATC
CCTCAGACCCTTTTAGTCAGTGTGGAAAATCTCTAGCAGGGCCCGTTTAAACCCGCTGATCAGCCTCGAC
TGTGCCTTCTAGTTGCCAGCCATCTGTTGTTTGCCCCTCCCCCGTGCCTTCCTTGACCCTGGAAGGTGCC
ACTCCCACTGTCCTTTCCTAATAAAATGAGGAAATTGCATCGCATTGTCTGAGTAGGTGTCATTCTATTC
TGGGGGGTGGGGTGGGGCAGGACAGCAAGGGGGAGGATTGGGAAGACAATAGCAGGCATGCTGGGGATGC
GGTGGGCTCTATGGCTTCTGAGGCGGAAAGAACCAGCTGGGGCTCTAGGGGGTATCCCC
[124 nt withheld, positions 9300-9423]
C
[91 nt withheld, positions 9425-9515]
A
[49 nt withheld, positions 9517-9565]
CCTTTGACGTTGGAGTCCACGTTCTTT
[37 nt withheld, positions 9593-9629]
ACCCTATCTCGGTCTATTCTTTTGATTTATAAGGGATTTTGCCGATTTCGGCCTATTGGTTAAAAAATGA
GCTGATTTAACAAAAATTTAACGCGAATTAATTCTGTGGAATGTGTGTCAGTTAGGGTGTGGAAAGTCCC
CAGGCTCCCCAGCAGGCAGAAGTATGCAAAGCATGCATCTCAATTAGTCAGCAACCAGGTGTGGAAAGTC
CCCAGGCTCCCCAGCAGGCAGAAGTATGCAAAGCATGCATCTCAATTAGTCAGCAACCATAGTCCCGCCC
CTAACTCCGCCCATCCCGCCCCTAACTCCGCCCAGTTCCGCCCATTCTCCGCCCCATGGCTGACTAATTT
TTTTTATTTATGCAGAGGCCGAGGCCGCCTCTGCCTCTGAGCTATTCCAGAAGTAGTGAGGAGGCTTTTT
TGGAGGCCTAGGCTTTTGCAAAAAGCTCCCGGGAGCTTGTATATCCATTTTCGGATCTGATCAGCACGTG
TTGACAATTAATCATCGGCATAGTATATCGGCATAGTATAATACGACAAGGTGAGGAACTAAACCATGGC
CAAGTTGACCAGTGCCGTTCCGGTGCTCACCGCGCGCGACGTCGCCGGAGCGGTCGAGTTCTGGACCGAC
CGGCTCGGGTTCTCCCGGGACTTCGTGGAGGACGACTTCGCCGGTGTGGTCCGGGACGACGTGACCCTGT
TCATCAGCGCGGTCCAGGACCAGGTGGTGCCGGACAACACCCTGGCCTGGGTGTGGGTGCGCGGCCTGGA
CGAGCTGTACGCCGAGTGGTCGGAGGTCGTGTCCACGAACTTCCGGGACGCCTCCGGGCCGGCCATGACC
GAGATCGGCGAGCAGCCGTGGGGGCGGGAGTTCGCCCTGCGCGACCCGGCCGGCAACTGCGTGCACTTCG
TGGCCGAGGAGCAGGACTGACACGTGCTACGAGATTTCGATTCCACCGCCGCCTTCTATGAAAGGTTGGG
CTTCGGAATCGTTTTCCGGGACGCCGGCTGGATGATCCTCCAGCGCGGGGATCTCATGCTGGAGTTCTTC
GCCCACCCCAACTTGTTTATTGCAGCTTATAATGGTTACAAATAAAGCAATAGCATCACAAATTTCACAA
ATAAAGCATTTTTTTCACTGCATTCTAGTTGTGGTTTGTCCAAACTCATCAATGTATCTTATCATGTCTG
TATACCGTCGACCTCTAGCTAGAGCTTGGCGTAATCATGGTCATAGCTGTTTCCTGTGTGAAATTGTTAT
CCGCTCACAATTCCACACAACATACGAGCCGGAAGCATAAAGTGTAAAGCCTGGGGTGCCTAATGAGTGA
GCTAACTCACATTAATTGCGTTGCGCTCACTGCCCGCTTTCCAGTCGGGAAACCTGTCGTGCCAGCTGCA
TTAATGAATCGGCCAACGCGCGGGGAGAGGCGGTTTGCGTATTGGGCGCTCTTCCGCTTCCTCGCTCACT
GACTCGCTGCGCTCGGTCGTTCGGCTGCGGCGAGCGGTATCAGCTCACTCAAAGGCGGTAATACGGTTAT
CCACAGAATCAGGGGATAACGCAGGAAAGAACATGTGAGCAAAAGGCCAGCAAAAGGCCAGGAACCGTAA
AAAGGCCGCGTTGCTGGCGTTTTTCCATAGGCTCCGCCCCCCTGACGAGCATCACAAAAATCGACGCTCA
AGTCAGAGGTGGCGAAACCCGACAGGACTATAAAGATACCAGGCGTTTCCCCCTGGAAGCTCCCTCGTGC
GCTCTCCTGTTCCGACCCTGCCGCTTACCGGATACCTGTCCGCCTTTCTCCCTTCGGGAAGCGTGGCGCT
TTCTCATAGCTCACGCTGTAGGTATCTCAGTTCGGTGTAGGTCGTTCGCTCCAAGCTGGGCTGTGTGCAC
GAACCCCCCGTTCAGCCCGACCGCTGCGCCTTATCCGGTAACTATCGTCTTGAGTCCAACCCGGTAAGAC
ACGACTTATCGCCACTGGCAGCAGCCACTGGTAACAGGATTAGCAGAGCGAGGTATGTAGGCGGTGCTAC
AGAGTTCTTGAAGTGGTGGCCTAACTACGGCTACACTAGAAGAACAGTATTTGGTATCTGCGCTCTGCTG
AAGCCAGTTACCTTCGGAAAAAGAGTTGGTAGCTCTTGATCCGGCAAACAAACCACCGCTGGTAGCGGTG
GTTTTTTTGTTTGCAAGCAGCAGATTACGCGCAGAAAAAAAGGATCTCAAGAAGATCCTTTGATCTTTTC
TACGGGGTCTGACGCTCAGTGGAACGAAAACTCACGTTAAGGGATTTTGGTCATGAGATTATCAAAAAGG
ATCTTCACCTAGATCCTTTTAAATTAAAAATGAAGTTTTAAATCAATCTAAAGTATATATGAGTAAACTT
GGTCTGACAGTTACCAATGCTTAATCAGTGAGGCACCTATCTCAGCGATCTGTCTATTTCGTTCATCCAT
AGTTGCCTGACTCCCCGTCGTGTAGATAACTACGATACGGGAGGGCTTACCATCTGGCCCCAGTGCTGCA
ATGATACCGCGAGACCCACGCTCACCGGCTCCAGATTTATCAGCAATAAACCAGCCAGCCGGAAGGGCCG
AGCGCAGAAGTGGTCCTGCAACTTTATCCGCCTCCATCCAGTCTATTAATTGTTGCCGGGAAGCTAGAGT
AAGTAGTTCGCCAGTTAATAGTTTGCGCAACGTTGTTGCCATTGCTACAGGCATCGTGGTGTCACGCTCG
TCGTTTGGTATGGCTTCATTCAGCTCCGGTTCCCAACGATCAAGGCGAGTTACATGATCCCCCATGTTGT
GCAAAAAAGCGGTTAGCTCCTTCGGTCCTCCGATCGTTGTCAGAAGTAAGTTGGCCGCAGTGTTATCACT
CATGGTTATGGCAGCACTGCATAATTCTCTTACTGTCATGCCATCCGTAAGATGCTTTTCTGTGACTGGT
GAGTACTCAACCAAGTCATTCTGAGAATAGTGTATGCGGCGACCGAGTTGCTCTTGCCCGGCGTCAATAC
GGGATAATACCGCGCCACATAGCAGAACTTTAAAAGTGCTCATCATTGGAAAACGTTCTTCGGGGCGAAA
ACTCTCAAGGATCTTACCGCTGTTGAGATCCAGTTCGATGTAACCCACTCGTGCACCCAACTGATCTTCA
GCATCTTTTACTTTCACCAGCGTTTCTGGGTGAGCAAAAACAGGAAGGCAAAATGCCGCAAAAAAGGGAA
TAAGGGCGACACGGAAATGTTGAATACTCATACTCTTCCTTTTTCAATATTATTGAAGCATTTATCAGGG
TTATTGTCTCATGAGCGGATACATATTTGAATGTATTTAGAAAAATAAACAAATAGGGGTTCCGCGCACA
TTTCCCCGAAAAGTGCCACCTGAC
Features (pLannotate 1.2.2; 34 found; start..end, strand, type, name):
     31..83      -  misc_feature   bom (fragment): basis of mobility region from pBR322
    238..617     +  enhancer       CMV enhancer: human cytomegalovirus immediate early enhancer
    618..817     +  promoter       CMV promoter: human cytomegalovirus (CMV) immediate early promoter
    835..1015    +  LTR            5' LTR (truncated): truncated 5' long terminal repeat (LTR) from HIV-1
   1062..1187    +  misc_feature   HIV-1 Ψ: packaging signal of human immunodeficiency virus type 1
   1171..1534    +  CDS            HIV-1 gag (fragment): gag protein from human immunodeficiency virus 1; gag
   1680..1913    +  misc_feature   RRE: The Rev response element (RRE) of HIV-1 allows for Rev-dependent mRNA export from the nucleus to the cytoplasm.
   2290..2390    +  CDS            Rev (fragment): human immunodeficiency virus 1 (HIV-1) Rev protein; rev; enhances nuclear export of unspliced and incompletely spliced viral mRNAs
   2440..2557    +  misc_feature   cPPT/CTS: central polypurine tract and central termination sequence of HIV-1
   2608..2848    +  promoter       U6 promoter: RNA polymerase III promoter for human U6 snRNA
   2858..2877    +  CDS            VN155(I152L) (fragment): improved N-terminal fragment of mVenus for use in bimolecular fluorescence complementation (BiFC) (Kodama and Hu, 2010)
   2878..2953    +  misc_RNA       gRNA scaffold: guide RNA scaffold for the Streptococcus pyogenes CRISPR/Cas9 system
   2971..2989    +  CDS            small t antigen (fragment): SV40 (simian virus 40) small t antigen
   3015..3226    +  promoter       EF-1α core promoter: core promoter for human elongation factor EF-1α
   3251..7354    +  CDS            Cas9: Cas9 (Csn1) endonuclease from the Streptococcus pyogenes Type II CRISPR/Cas system generates RNA-guided double strand breaks in DNA
   7492..8089    +  CDS            PuroR (fragment): puromycin N-acetyltransferase; pac from Streptomyces; confers resistance to puromycin
   8105..8693    +  misc_feature   WPRE: woodchuck hepatitis virus posttranscriptional regulatory element
   8744..8763    +  misc_feature   cPPT/CTS (fragment): central polypurine tract and central termination sequence of HIV-1
   8765..8998    +  LTR            3' LTR (ΔU3): self-inactivating 3' long terminal repeat (LTR) from HIV-1
   9030..9254    +  polyA_signal   bGH poly(A) signal: bovine growth hormone polyadenylation signal
   9258..9279    +  promoter       SV40 promoter (fragment): SV40 enhancer and early promoter
   9300..9728    +  rep_origin     f1 ori (sequence partly withheld): f1 bacteriophage origin of replication; arrow indicates direction of (+) strand synthesis
   9742..10071   +  promoter       SV40 promoter: SV40 enhancer and early promoter
  10119..10166   +  promoter       EM7 promoter: synthetic bacterial promoter&nbsp
  10185..10559   +  CDS            BleoR: antibiotic-binding protein; Sh ble from Streptoalloteichus hindustanus; confers resistance to bleomycin, phleomycin, and Zeocin™
  10569..10694   +  CDS            ble (fragment): BLE_KLEPN - Experimental evidence at protein level: Swiss-Prot protein existence level 1. Binding protein with a strong affinity to the bleomycin family of antibiotics. Binds to CL990; an antimitotic-antibiotic compound. From Klebsiella pneumoniae.
  10689..10810   +  polyA_signal   SV40 poly(A) signal: SV40 polyadenylation signal
  10881..10903   -  protein_bind   lac operator (fragment): The lac repressor binds to the lac operator to inhibit transcription in E. coli. This inhibition can be relieved by adding lactose or isopropyl-β-D-thiogalactopyranoside (IPTG). lac repressor encoded by lacI
  10907..10937   -  promoter       lac promoter: promoter for the E. coli lac operon
  10952..10973   -  protein_bind   CAP binding site: CAP binding activates transcription in the presence of cAMP. E. coli catabolite activator protein
  10986..11078   -  CDS            lacI (fragment): lac repressor; lacI; The lac repressor binds to the lac operator to inhibit transcription in E. coli. This inhibition can be relieved by adding lactose or isopropyl-β-D-thiogalactopyranoside (IPTG).
  11261..11849   -  rep_origin     ori: high-copy-number ColE1/pMB1/pBR322/pUC origin of replication
  12020..12880   -  CDS            AmpR: β-lactamase; bla; confers resistance to ampicillin, carbenicillin, and related antibiotics
  12881..12985   -  promoter       AmpR promoter: bla
