[The description below was written by a language model from this plasmid's Addgene catalogue record and pLannotate feature annotations shown in this document.]
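Description:
LentiCRISPRv2 EGFP sgRNA4 is a third-generation-style, self-inactivating HIV-1 lentiviral transfer plasmid of about 13 kb. It is built on the LentiCRISPRv2 backbone and delivers both Cas9 and a single guide RNA to mammalian cells. In bacteria it replicates from a high-copy ColE1/pUC-type origin and is selected with ampicillin through the bla gene. An f1 origin is also present. The viral portion begins with a CMV enhancer/promoter fused to a truncated 5' LTR, which drives production of the genomic RNA in packaging cells. This is followed by the Ψ packaging signal with a partial gag sequence, the Rev response element for nuclear export, and the cPPT/CTS. A WPRE and a ΔU3 3' LTR close the provirus, with a bGH polyadenylation signal downstream.

The insert is a 20-nt synthetic spacer targeting enhanced GFP, cloned through the BsmBI sites and described as verified for knockout. It sits between the human U6 RNA polymerase III promoter and the S. pyogenes gRNA scaffold. The annotation software labels this 20-nt stretch as an mVenus fragment, which simply reflects its match to GFP-family coding sequence. The catalogue lists the EFS promoter for the insert, but the feature table shows U6 driving the guide. The EF-1α core (EFS) promoter instead drives S. pyogenes Cas9, followed by the puromycin resistance gene, which allows selection of transduced cells. Outside the LTRs, an SV40/EM7-driven bleomycin/Zeocin resistance cassette with an SV40 poly(A) signal remains from the backbone. The construct is used to knock out EGFP in reporter-expressing cells, and the associated study examined how guide potency and Cas9/sgRNA expression level affect knockout efficiency.
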