Addgene plasmid #164934: LentiCRISPRv2 EGFP sgRNA4
Purpose: Expresses EGFP sgRNA4 in mammalian cells
Depositing lab: Ji Luo. Depositing organization: National Cancer Institute (NCI). Publication: CRISPR/Cas9-mediated gene knockout is insensitive to target copy number but is dependent on guide RNA potency and Cas9/sgRNA threshold expression level. Yuen G, Khan FJ, Gao S, Stommel JM, Batchelor E, Wu X, Luo J. Nucleic Acids Res. 2017 Nov 16;45(20):12039-12053. doi: 10.1093/nar/gkx843. PubMed 29036671.
Backbone
  Vector backbone: LentiCRISPRv2
  Backbone size w/o insert (bp): 12991
  Total vector size (bp): 13013
  Vector type: Lentiviral
  Selectable markers: Puromycin
Growth in bacteria
  Bacterial resistance: Ampicillin, 100 μg/mL
  Growth temperature: 37°C
  Growth strain: NEB Stable
  Copy number: High Copy
Gene/Insert
  Gene/Insert name: sgRNA4 targeting Enhanced green fluorescent protein (verified for knockout) (alt name: EGFP sgRNA4)
  Species: Synthetic
  Insert size (bp): 20
  Promoter: EFS promoter
  Cloning method: Restriction Enzyme; 5′ cloning site BsmBI (unknown if destroyed); 3′ cloning site BsmBI (unknown if destroyed)
  Sequencing primers: 5′ aatggactatcatatgcttaccg
Terms and licenses: Academic/Nonprofit Terms; Industry Terms: Not Available to Industry
How to cite: LentiCRISPRv2 EGFP sgRNA4 was a gift from Ji Luo (Addgene plasmid # 164934 ; http://n2t.net/addgene:164934 ; RRID:Addgene_164934)
