>Addgene plasmid #164934 | LentiCRISPRv2 EGFP sgRNA4 | depositor partial sequence | sequence record 320516 | EGFP sgRNA4
GGAGCGCACCATCTTCTTCA
